Addgene plasmid #32310: pENTR R4-QF-R3
Depositing lab: Steve Stowers. Depositing organization: Montana State University. Publication: A Gateway MultiSite Recombination Cloning Toolkit. Petersen LK, Stowers RS. PLoS One. 2011;6(9):e24531. Epub 2011 Sep 9. 10.1371/journal.pone.0024531 PubMed 21931740.
Backbone
  Vector backbone: pDONR 221 P4r-P3r
  Backbone manufacturer: Invitrogen
  Backbone size w/o insert (bp): 2667
  Vector type: Gateway MultiSite entry clone
Growth in bacteria
  Bacterial resistance: Kanamycin, 50 μg/mL
  Growth temperature: 37°C
  Growth strain: DH10B
  Copy number: High Copy
Gene/Insert
  Gene/Insert name: QF
  Species: Neurospora crassa
  Insert size (bp): 2455
  Cloning method: Gateway Cloning
  Sequencing primers: 5′ M13F; 3′ M13R
Terms and licenses: Academic/Nonprofit Terms; Industry Terms: Not Available to Industry
Depositor comments: Please see http://www.everyvector.com/sequences/show_public/12866 for additional plasmid map.
How to cite: pENTR R4-QF-R3 was a gift from Steve Stowers (Addgene plasmid # 32310 ; http://n2t.net/addgene:32310 ; RRID:Addgene_32310)
