[The description below was written by a language model from this plasmid's Addgene catalogue record and pLannotate feature annotations shown in this document.]
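Description:
pENTR R4-QF-R3 is a Gateway MultiSite entry clone built on the Invitrogen pDONR 221 P4r-P3r backbone, made by Gateway recombination cloning and carrying the QF transcription factor from Neurospora crassa. It is a small (about 5.1 kb) bacterial cloning plasmid, maintained at high copy number in E. coli through a ColE1/pUC-type origin and selected with kanamycin via an aminoglycoside phosphotransferase (KanR) gene. The backbone also contains rrnB T1 and T2 transcription terminators upstream of the cloning region, which insulate the insert from read-through transcription. A T7 promoter lies downstream of the insert, and short lacI and lacZα fragments are vector remnants. M13 forward and reverse priming sites are listed for sequencing.

The payload is the roughly 2.45 kb qa-1f open reading frame, which encodes the activator of the Neurospora quinate-utilisation gene cluster. This protein binds a 16 bp consensus site upstream of the qa genes and is known as QF. The coding sequence is flanked by attR4 and attR3 recombination sites, which define its position and orientation when it is combined with compatible entry clones and a destination vector in a multi-fragment LR Clonase reaction.

The entry clone has no annotated eukaryotic promoter or polyadenylation signal, so QF is not meant to be expressed from this plasmid; those elements would have to come from the other modules of the assembly. The construct belongs to a modular MultiSite Gateway toolkit and serves as an interchangeable QF module for building expression constructs. The record does not state the final host organism or the partner modules.
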