Features (pLannotate 1.2.2; 10 found; start..end, strand, type, name):
    121..213     +  CDS            lacI (fragment): lac repressor; lacI; The lac repressor binds to the lac operator to inhibit transcription in E. coli. This inhibition can be relieved by adding lactose or isopropyl-β-D-thiogalactopyranoside (IPTG).
    268..295     -  terminator     rrnB T2 terminator: transcription terminator T2 from the E. coli rrnB gene
    427..470     +  terminator     rrnB T1 terminator: Escherichia coli rrnB; transcription terminator T1 from the E. coli rrnB gene
    517..553     -  CDS            lacZα (fragment): LacZα fragment of β-galactosidase; lacZ fragment
    603..727     -  protein_bind   attR4: mutant version of attR; recombination site for the Gateway® LR reaction LR Clonase™
    733..3180    +  CDS            qa-1f: QA1F_NEUCR - Protein predicted: Swiss-Prot protein existence level 4. Transcription activation of genes for enzymes and proteins of quinate metabolism by binding to a 16 base-pair sequence (consensus 5'- GGRTAARYRYTTAYCC-3') in front of each Qa genes. From Neurospora crassa (strain ATCC 24698 / 74-OR23-1A / CBS 708.71 / DSM 1257 / FGSC 987).
   3185..3308    +  protein_bind   attR3: mutant version of attR; recombination site for the Gateway® LR reaction LR Clonase™
   3364..3382    -  promoter       T7 promoter: promoter for bacteriophage T7 RNA polymerase
   3516..4325    +  CDS            KanR: aminoglycoside phosphotransferase; aph(3')-Ia; confers resistance to kanamycin in bacteria or G418 (Geneticin®) in eukaryotes
   4472..5060    +  rep_origin     ori: high-copy-number ColE1/pMB1/pBR322/pUC origin of replication
>Addgene plasmid #32310 | pENTR R4-QF-R3 | depositor full sequence | sequence record 36630 | pENTR R4-QF-R3 sequence 5122 bps
CTTTCCTGCGTTATCCCCTGATTCTGTGGATAACCGTATTACCGCCTTTGAGTGAGCTGATACCGCTCGC
CGCAGCCGAACGACCGAGCGCAGCGAGTCAGTGAGCGAGGAAGCGGAAGAGCGCCCAATACGCAAACCGC
CTCTCCCCGCGCGTTGGCCGATTCATTAATGCAGCTGGCACGACAGGTTTCCCGACTGGAAAGCGGGCAG
TGAGCGCAACGCAATTAATACGCGTACCGCTAGCCAGGAAGAGTTTGTAGAAACGCAAAAAGGCCATCCG
TCAGGATGGCCTTCTGCTTAGTTTGATGCCTGGCAGTTTATGGCGGGCGTCCTGCCCGCCACCCTCCGGG
CCGTTGCTTCACAACGTTCAAATCCGCTCCCGGCGGATTTGTCCTACTCAGGAGAGCGTTCACCGACAAA
CAACAGATAAAACGAAAGGCCCAGTCTTCCGACTGAGCCTTTCGTTTTATTTGATGCCTGGCAGTTCCCT
ACTCTCGCGTTAACGCTAGCATGGATGTTTTCCCAGTCACGACGTTGTAAAACGACGGCCAGTCTTAAGC
TCGGGCCCCTACAGGTCACTAATACCATCTAAGTAGTTGATTCATAGTGACTGGATATGTTGTGTTTTAC
AGTATTATGTAGTCTGTTTTTTATGCAAAATCTAATTTAATATATTGATATTTATATCATTTTACGTTTC
TCGTTCAACTTTTCTATACAAAGTTGGCCAACATGCCGCCTAAACGCAAGACACTCAATGCCGCTGCCGA
AGCCAATGCCCACGCTGATGGCCATGCTGATGGCAATGCTGATGGTCATGTCGCTAACACTGCAGCAAGC
AGCAACAACGCCCGTTTTGCGGACTTGACCAACATTGACACACCCGGCCTCGGCCCTACCACGACGACGT
TACTTGTCGAGCCCGCTCGTTCGAAACGCCAGAGAGTCTCGAGGGCCTGTGATCAGTGTCGAGCTGCACG
TGAAAAGTGTGATGGAATCCAGCCGGCTTGCTTCCCCTGTGTGTCGCAGGGCCGGTCGTGTACCTACCAG
GCCAGTCCCAAGAAGCGAGGAGTCCAGACGGGCTACATCCGCACTCTCGAACTGGCTCTGGCTTGGATGT
TCGAGAACGTTGCCCGCAGCGAGGACGCCCTCCACAATCTTTTGGTCCGTGATGCTGGCCAGGGCAGCGC
TCTCCTGGTCGGCAAAGACTCGCCTGCTGCAGAACGCCTGCATGCAAGATGGGCGACGAGTCGAGTCAAC
AAAAGCATCACCCGTCTTCTCTCAGGTCAGGCCGCACAAGATCCATCTGAAGACGGCCAATCCCCGTCCG
AAGACATAAATGTCCAAGATGCCGGGGCAAAGACATCCGACTTCCCTCATGCGCCTCACTTGACTTTCTC
GGCGCCTAAGTCTAGTACAGCTGAGACACGCACTCTACCAGGCCCGGTCCGACCACCTATTTCGGCAAAC
ACCCTGGAAAACAACCTTCAGCCAGATGGTACCGGGATAGGGAAGCTACCACCCAATCATTGGCGCCTGC
TGGATATCTACTTTTCCTACACGCATTCTTGGCTCCCTATCCTCGAGAAGAAAGACATGTACCAAGCATT
GTACCAGTACTCTGAACAAGGCTCGTTGCTTCCCTCTGCGAATGTCGAGTCTGGCGTTCATGCCGAGCTC
TGGAGCGCGCTCGCCCTGGCGTCCTTCCAGGCTGCTGCTACTGCTGCATCGAGTGCTACGGGTCCAGCTT
CAGCTGCTCATGGCCATGACAATGCCATCAATCCTTCACCTGCAGACATATCTGACACAGCCCGAAAGCT
CATACCTTTGGAAAGCGGGCCGTTCCAGGTTCAGCACTGCAGAGCGTTGCTGCTTCTTTGTCTCGTAAGC
CTTGGGCGGGATGATTGGGAGTCTGCTTGGTTGCTGGTTGGCTTTGCGGTCCGCGTCCTACTTGTTGTTC
GCACCCAGTTGCCTCCTGATGATGACCGGCCACGACCAAGAATGCGTGCGCTGCTCGTCGCGTGCTTCAT
CGTGGATACCATTGTGTCTATGAGACACAACGTGCCGGCCCATCTCAAGCCAGACGACATTGCGGATCTG
CCGTTACCTGAAGACGGTCAAGATCAATGGGAGCCGTGGACACCATGTGAGGGCTTAGGCGGTGAACACA
CCATGCTGCAAATGTTGAGGAACCCGGCATACCCTTTAAGCACATTCAACCACCTATATGGCGTGACCAA
GCTGGTTGCTTTGGAGCTTCTGCCAAGAATACGAACATCTTCACAGAACGCTCCCTTGGAGTTCAGGTCG
CGGTTGCAGCAGGTAATCGGCCACAATTCTCCCTTCAGCGTCTTTGTCCTTTCCCAGGATACAGCATCGG
CTTTTGTGCCTACTGCATACCTTACCCGTACCGTTTATTTATGGGCAGCTGCCTTTTCTGAGCCTCTCAA
CGAACACTACTCGCATCTTCTGATCGAAACTCTTGATCAGTATCAGAAGCGGTTTGGTACATATGCAATC
CCACCTCTGATCCCTTCTCTTCTAGACTCCCTTCTTGCTTTAAAGAAACAATCACATTCTTCAGAGCGGC
ATCGAAGGCACTTGGAAGAGCTTTTCCCCGCCTACTCCTCCATTTGGCCTCGGGGAGGCCGACACAGCAA
TACTGGCCTCCAACCCATACGACAACTTGAGCTTCCGCCGACTGCGACTGCCACTGCAAGTATCATGCCC
CATGTCATGGAACAGCCCCTGTCAACGTCAATAAATCCGGTCAATGATCGGTTTAATGGAATACCGAATC
CTACCCCCTACAATAGCGATGCGGCCCTAGACGCAATTACTCAAACCAATGACTACGGATCAGTCAATAC
CCATGGCATTCTCAGTACATATCCACCACCTGCCACCCACTTGAACGAGGCCTCGGTGGCCCTTGCGCCT
GGAGGTGCTCCTCCCAGACCACCCCCGCCATACGTTGATAGTACAACGAACCATCCTCCTTACCATAGTA
ACCTCGTCCCCATGGCCAATTTCGGATATTCGACTGTAGACTATGATGCGATGGTGGATGATCTGGCATC
GATCGAGTACACGGATGCGGTTGACGTTGATCCGCAGTTCATGACGAACCTCGGGTTTGTCCCAGGGTGT
AATTTTAGCGATATCAACACGTATGAGCAATAGACAACTTTGTATAATAAAGTTGAACGAGAAACGTAAA
ATGATATAAATATCAATATATTAAATTAGATTTTGCATAAAAAACAGACTACATAATACTGTAAAACACA
ACATATCCAGTCACTATGAATCAACTACTTAGATGGTATTAGTGACCTGTACTGCAGGGCGGCCGCGATA
TCCCCTATAGTGAGTCGTATTACATGGTCATAGCTGTTTCCTGGCAGCTCTGGCCCGTGTCTCAAAATCT
CTGATGTTACATTGCACAAGATAAAAATATATCATCATGAACAATAAAACTGTCTGCTTACATAAACAGT
AATACAAGGGGTGTTATGAGCCATATTCAACGGGAAACGTCGAGGCCGCGATTAAATTCCAACATGGATG
CTGATTTATATGGGTATAAATGGGCTCGCGATAATGTCGGGCAATCAGGTGCGACAATCTATCGCTTGTA
TGGGAAGCCCGATGCGCCAGAGTTGTTTCTGAAACATGGCAAAGGTAGCGTTGCCAATGATGTTACAGAT
GAGATGGTCAGACTAAACTGGCTGACGGAATTTATGCCTCTTCCGACCATCAAGCATTTTATCCGTACTC
CTGATGATGCATGGTTACTCACCACTGCGATCCCCGGAAAAACAGCATTCCAGGTATTAGAAGAATATCC
TGATTCAGGTGAAAATATTGTTGATGCGCTGGCAGTGTTCCTGCGCCGGTTGCATTCGATTCCTGTTTGT
AATTGTCCTTTTAACAGCGATCGCGTATTTCGTCTCGCTCAGGCGCAATCACGAATGAATAACGGTTTGG
TTGATGCGAGTGATTTTGATGACGAGCGTAATGGCTGGCCTGTTGAACAAGTCTGGAAAGAAATGCATAA
ACTTTTGCCATTCTCACCGGATTCAGTCGTCACTCATGGTGATTTCTCACTTGATAACCTTATTTTTGAC
GAGGGGAAATTAATAGGTTGTATTGATGTTGGACGAGTCGGAATCGCAGACCGATACCAGGATCTTGCCA
TCCTATGGAACTGCCTCGGTGAGTTTTCTCCTTCATTACAGAAACGGCTTTTTCAAAAATATGGTATTGA
TAATCCTGATATGAATAAATTGCAGTTTCATTTGATGCTCGATGAGTTTTTCTAATCAGAATTGGTTAAT
TGGTTGTAACACTGGCAGAGCATTACGCTGACTTGACGGGACGGCGCAAGCTCATGACCAAAATCCCTTA
ACGTGAGTTACGCGTCGTTCCACTGAGCGTCAGACCCCGTAGAAAAGATCAAAGGATCTTCTTGAGATCC
TTTTTTTCTGCGCGTAATCTGCTGCTTGCAAACAAAAAAACCACCGCTACCAGCGGTGGTTTGTTTGCCG
GATCAAGAGCTACCAACTCTTTTTCCGAAGGTAACTGGCTTCAGCAGAGCGCAGATACCAAATACTGTTC
TTCTAGTGTAGCCGTAGTTAGGCCACCACTTCAAGAACTCTGTAGCACCGCCTACATACCTCGCTCTGCT
AATCCTGTTACCAGTGGCTGCTGCCAGTGGCGATAAGTCGTGTCTTACCGGGTTGGACTCAAGACGATAG
TTACCGGATAAGGCGCAGCGGTCGGGCTGAACGGGGGGTTCGTGCACACAGCCCAGCTTGGAGCGAACGA
CCTACACCGAACTGAGATACCTACAGCGTGAGCTATGAGAAAGCGCCACGCTTCCCGAAGGGAGAAAGGC
GGACAGGTATCCGGTAAGCGGCAGGGTCGGAACAGGAGAGCGCACGAGGGAGCTTCCAGGGGGAAACGCC
TGGTATCTTTATAGTCCTGTCGGGTTTCGCCACCTCTGACTTGAGCGTCGATTTTTGTGATGCTCGTCAG
GGGGGCGGAGCCTATGGAAAAACGCCAGCAACGCGGCCTTTTTACGGTTCCTGGCCTTTTGCTGGCCTTT
TGCTCACATGTT
