>Addgene plasmid #32310 | pENTR R4-QF-R3 | addgene partial sequence | sequence record 37574 | M13-F20 5'-TGTAAAACGACGGCCAGT-3'
AATACCATCTAAGTAGTTGATTCATAGTGACTGGATATGTTGTGTTTTACAGTATTATGTAGTCTGTTTT
TTATGCAAAATCTAATTTAATATATTGATATTTATATCATTTTACGTTTCTCGTTCAACTTTTCTATACA
AAGTTGGCCAACATGCCGCCTAAACGCAAGACACTCAATGCCGCTGCCGAAGCCAATGCCCACGCTGATG
GCCATGCTGATGGCAATGCTGATGGTCATGTCGCTAACACTGCAGCAAGCAGCAACAACGCCCGTTTTGC
GGACTTGACCAACATTGACACACCCGGCCTCGGCCCTACCACGACGACGTTACTTGTCGAGCCCGCTCGT
TCGAAACGCCAGAGAGTCTCGAGGGCCTGTGATCAGTGTCGAGCTGCACGTGAAAAGTGTGATGGAATCC
AGCCGGCTTGCTTCCCCTGTGTGTCGCAGGGCCGGTCGTGTACCTACCAGGCCAGTCCCAAGAAGCGAGG
AGTCCAGACGGGCTACATCCGCACTCTCGAACTGGCTCTGGCTTGGATGTTCGAGAACGTTGCCCGCAGC
GAGGACGCCCTCCACAATCTTTTGGTCCGTGATGCTGGCCAGGGCAGCGCTCTCCTGGTCGGCAAAGACT
CGCCTGCTGCAGAACGCCTGCATGCAAGATGGGCGACGAGTCGAGTCAACAAAAGCATCACCCGTCTTCT
CTCAGGTCAGGCCGCACAAGATCCATCTGAAGACGGCCAATCCCCGTCCGAAGACATAAATGTCCAAGAT
GCCGGGGCAAAGACATCCGACTTCCCTCATGCGCCTCACTTGACTTTCTCGGCGCCTAAGTCTAGTACAG
CTGAGACACGCACTCTACCAGGCCCGGTCCGACCACCTATTTCGGCAAACACCCTGGAAAACAACCTTCA
GCCAGATGGTACCGGGATAGGGAAGCTACCACCCAATCATTG
